>Addgene plasmid #81673 | pDONR223_KRAS_p.G12A | addgene full sequence | sequence record 167935 | Addgene NGS Result
AGATCAAAGGATCTTCTTGAGATCCTTTTTTTCTGCGCGTAATCTGCTGCTTGCAAACAAAAAAACCACC
GCTACCAGCGGTGGTTTGTTTGCCGGATCAAGAGCTACCAACTCTTTTTCCGAAGGTAACTGGCTTCAGC
AGAGCGCAGATACCAAATACTGTTCTTCTAGTGTAGCCGTAGTTAGGCCACCACTTCAAGAACTCTGTAG
CACCGCCTACATACCTCGCTCTGCTAATCCTGTTACCAGTGGCTGCTGCCAGTGGCGATAAGTCGTGTCT
TACCGGGTTGGACTCAAGACGATAGTTACCGGATAAGGCGCAGCGGTCGGGCTGAACGGGGGGTTCGTGC
ACACAGCCCAGCTTGGAGCGAACGACCTACACCGAACTGAGATACCTACAGCGTGAGCTATGAGAAAGCG
CCACGCTTCCCGAAGGGAGAAAGGCGGACAGGTATCCGGTAAGCGGCAGGGTCGGAACAGGAGAGCGCAC
GAGGGAGCTTCCAGGGGGAAACGCCTGGTATCTTTATAGTCCTGTCGGGTTTCGCCACCTCTGACTTGAG
CGTCGATTTTTGTGATGCTCGTCAGGGGGGCGGAGCCTATGGAAAAACGCCAGCAACGCGGCCTTTTTAC
GGTTCCTGGCCTTTTGCTGGCCTTTTGCTCACATGTTCTTTCCTGCGTTATCCCCTGATTCTGTGGATAA
CCGTATTACCGCCTTTGAGTGAGCTGATACCGCTCGCCGCAGCCGAACGACCGAGCGCAGCGAGTCAGTG
AGCGAGGAAGCGGAAGAGCGCCCAATACGCAAACCGCCTCTCCCCGCGCGTTGGCCGATTCATTAATGCA
GCTGGCACGACAGGTTTCCCGACTGGAAAGCGGGCAGTGAGCGCAACGCAATTAATACGCGTACCGCTAG
CCAGGAAGAGTTTGTAGAAACGCAAAAAGGCCATCCGTCAGGATGGCCTTCTGCTTAGTTTGATGCCTGG
CAGTTTATGGCGGGCGTCCTGCCCGCCACCCTCCGGGCCGTTGCTTCACAACGTTCAAATCCGCTCCCGG
CGGATTTGTCCTACTCAGGAGAGCGTTCACCGACAAACAACAGATAAAACGAAAGGCCCAGTCTTCCGAC
TGAGCCTTTCGTTTTATTTGATGCCTGGCAGTTCCCTACTCTCGCGTTAACGCTAGCATGGATGTTTTCC
CAGTCACGACGTTGTAAAACGACGGCCAGTCTTAAGCTCGGGCCCCAAATAATGATTTTATTTTGACTGA
TAGTGACCTGTTCGTTGCAACAAATTGATGAGCAATGCTTTTTTATAATGCCAACTTTGTACAAAAAAGT
TGGCACCATGACTGAATATAAACTTGTGGTAGTTGGAGCTGCTGGCGTAGGCAAGAGTGCCTTGACGATA
CAGCTAATTCAGAATCATTTTGTGGACGAATATGATCCAACAATAGAGGATTCCTACAGGAAGCAAGTAG
TAATTGATGGAGAAACCTGTCTCTTGGATATTCTCGACACAGCAGGTCAAGAGGAGTACAGTGCAATGAG
GGACCAGTACATGAGGACTGGGGAGGGCTTTCTTTGTGTATTTGCCATAAATAATACTAAATCATTTGAA
GATATTCACCATTATAGAGAACAAATTAAAAGAGTTAAGGACTCTGAAGATGTACCTATGGTCCTAGTAG
GAAATAAATGTGATTTGCCTTCTAGAACAGTAGACACAAAACAGGCTCAGGACTTAGCAAGAAGTTATGG
AATTCCTTTTATTGAAACATCAGCAAAGACAAGACAGGGTGTTGATGATGCCTTCTATACATTAGTTCGA
GAAATTCGAAAACATAAAGAAAAGATGAGCAAAGATGGTAAAAAGAAGAAAAAGAAGTCAAAGACAAAGT
GTGTAATTATGTAATTGCCAACTTTCTTGTACAAAGTTGGCATTATAAGAAAGCATTGCTTATCAATTTG
TTGCAACGAACAGGTCACTATCAGTCAAAATAAAATCATTATTTGCCATCCAGCTGATATCCCCTATAGT
GAGTCGTATTACATGGTCATAGCTGTTTCCTGGCAGCTCTGGCCCGTGTCTCAAAATCTCTGATGTTACA
TTGCACAAGATAAAAATATATCATCATGCCTCCTCTAGACCAGCCAGGACAGAAATGCCTCGACTTCGCT
GCTACCCAAGGTTGCCGGGTGACGCACACCGTGGAAACGGATGAAGGCACGAACCCAGTGGACATAAGCC
TGTTCGGTTCGTAAGCTGTAATGCAAGTAGCGTATGCGCTCACGCAACTGGTCCAGAACCTTGACCGAAC
GCAGCGGTGGTAACGGCGCAGTGGCGGTTTTCATGGCTTGTTATGACTGTTTTTTTGGGGTACAGTCTAT
GCCTCGGGCATCCAAGCAGCAAGCGCGTTACGCCGTGGGTCGATGTTTGATGTTATGGAGCAGCAACGAT
GTTACGCAGCAGGGCAGTCGCCCTAAAACAAAGTTAAACATTATGAGGGAAGCGGTGATCGCCGAAGTAT
CGACTCAACTATCAGAGGTAGTTGGCGTCATCGAGCGCCATCTCGAACCGACGTTGCTGGCCGTACATTT
GTACGGCTCCGCAGTGGATGGCGGCCTGAAGCCACACAGTGATATTGATTTGCTGGTTACGGTGACCGTA
AGGCTTGATGAAACAACGCGGCGAGCTTTGATCAACGACCTTTTGGAAACTTCGGCTTCCCCTGGAGAGA
GCGAGATTCTCCGCGCTGTAGAAGTCACCATTGTTGTGCACGACGACATCATTCCGTGGCGTTATCCAGC
TAAGCGCGAACTGCAATTTGGAGAATGGCAGCGCAATGACATTCTTGCAGGTATCTTCGAGCCAGCCACG
ATCGACATTGATCTGGCTATCTTGCTGACAAAAGCAAGAGAACATAGCGTTGCCTTGGTAGGTCCAGCGG
CGGAGGAACTCTTTGATCCGGTTCCTGAACAGGATCTATTTGAGGCGCTAAATGAAACCTTAACGCTATG
GAACTCGCCGCCCGACTGGGCTGGCGATGAGCGAAATGTAGTGCTTACGTTGTCCCGCATTTGGTACAGC
GCAGTAACCGGCAAAATCGCGCCGAAGGATGTCGCTGCCGACTGGGCAATGGAGCGCCTGCCGGCCCAGT
ATCAGCCCGTCATACTTGAAGCTAGACAGGCTTATCTTGGACAAGAAGAAGATCGCTTGGCCTCGCGCGC
AGATCAGTTGGAAGAATTTGTCCACTACGTGAAAGGCGAGATCACCAAGGTAGTCGGCAAATAACCCTCG
AGCCACCCATGACCAAAATCCCTTAACGTGAGTTACGCGTCGTTCCACTGAGCGTCAGACCCCGTAGAAA
Features (pLannotate 1.2.2; 12 found; start..end, strand, type, name):
     17..605     +  rep_origin     ori: high-copy-number ColE1/pMB1/pBR322/pUC origin of replication
    788..880     +  CDS            lacI (fragment): lac repressor; lacI; The lac repressor binds to the lac operator to inhibit transcription in E. coli. This inhibition can be relieved by adding lactose or isopropyl-β-D-thiogalactopyranoside (IPTG).
    935..962     -  terminator     rrnB T2 terminator: transcription terminator T2 from the E. coli rrnB gene
   1094..1137    +  terminator     rrnB T1 terminator: Escherichia coli rrnB; transcription terminator T1 from the E. coli rrnB gene
   1184..1220    -  CDS            lacZα (fragment): LacZα fragment of β-galactosidase; lacZ fragment
   1237..1332    +  protein_bind   attL3: mutant version of attL; recombination site for the Gateway® LR reaction LR Clonase™
   1338..1904    +  CDS            K-Ras: human small GTPase proto-oncoprotein
   1909..2004    -  protein_bind   attL3: mutant version of attL; recombination site for the Gateway® LR reaction LR Clonase™
   2023..2041    -  promoter       T7 promoter: promoter for bacteriophage T7 RNA polymerase
   2231..2254    +  promoter       Pc promoter (fragment): intI1 (promoter lies within the coding sequence); class 1 integron promoter
   2430..2486    +  CDS            GmR (fragment): gentamycin acetyltransferase; aacC1; confers resistance to gentamycin
   2493..3284    +  CDS            SmR: aminoglycoside adenylyltransferase (Murphy, 1985); aadA; confers resistance to spectinomycin and streptomycin
