[The description below was written by a language model from this plasmid's Addgene catalogue record and pLannotate feature annotations shown in this document.]
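Description:
pDONR223_KRAS_p.G12A is a Gateway entry clone built on the Invitrogen pDONR223 backbone, carrying the human KRAS open reading frame (reference transcript NM_004985.4) with the G12A substitution. It belongs to the Target Accelerator Plasmid Collection, a set of cancer-associated alleles assembled for systematic functional testing of tumour variants. The sequenced plasmid is 3,360 nt. It replicates in E. coli from a high-copy ColE1/pUC-type origin and is selected with spectinomycin through the aadA (SmR) aminoglycoside adenylyltransferase gene. That gene lies downstream of a fragment of a class 1 integron Pc promoter and a short remnant of a gentamicin resistance gene.

The K-Ras coding sequence of about 570 bp is flanked on both sides by attL recombination sites. The automated annotation labels both as attL3, and they are arranged in opposing orientation as expected for an entry clone. These sites allow the ORF to be transferred by an LR Clonase reaction into any compatible Gateway destination vector. The depositor describes the clone as "closed", meaning a stop codon immediately follows the insert, so it suits native or N-terminally tagged expression rather than C-terminal fusions.

No promoter drives the insert in this plasmid. The rrnB T1 and T2 terminators upstream insulate the cassette from read-through transcription, and a T7 promoter sits just outside the downstream attL site, on the opposite strand and directed toward the insert. Short lacI and lacZα fragments are backbone remnants with no evident function. The construct therefore serves as a sequence-verified source of mutant KRAS for shuttling into expression vectors, for example to compare this codon 12 allele with wild-type or other variants in oncogenicity assays.
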