Addgene plasmid #81673: pDONR223_KRAS_p.G12A
Purpose: Gateway Donor vector containing KRAS, part of the Target Accelerator Plasmid Collection.
Depositing lab: Jesse Boehm & William Hahn & David Root. Depositing organization: Broad Institute. Publication: Systematic Functional Interrogation of Rare Cancer Variants Identifies Oncogenic Alleles. Kim E, Ilic N, Shrestha Y, Zou L, Kamburov A, Zhu C, Yang X, Lubonja R, Tran N, Nguyen C, Lawrence MS, Piccioni F, Bagul M, Doench JG, Chouinard CR, Wu X, Hogstrom L, Natoli T, Tamayo P, Horn H, Corsello SM, Lage K, Root DE, Subramanian A, Golub TR, Getz G, Boehm JS, Hahn WC. Cancer Discov. 2016 Jul;6(7):714-26. doi: 10.1158/2159-8290.CD-16-0160. Epub 2016 May 4. PubMed 27147599.
Backbone
  Vector backbone: pDONR223
  Backbone manufacturer: Invitrogen
  Backbone size w/o insert (bp): 2790
  Vector type: Gateway Entry vector
Growth in bacteria
  Bacterial resistance: Spectinomycin, 50 μg/mL
  Growth temperature: 37°C
  Growth strain: DH5alpha
  Copy number: High Copy
Gene/Insert
  Gene/Insert name: KRAS (alt name: NM_004985.4)
  Species: H. sapiens (human)
  Mutation: G12A
  Entrez Gene: KRAS (a.k.a. 'C-K-RAS, C-K-RAS, CFC2, K-RAS2A, K-RAS2B, K-RAS4A, K-RAS4B, K-Ras, K-Ras 2, KI-RAS, KRAS1, KRAS2, NS, NS3, OES, RALD, RASK2, c-Ki-ras, c-Ki-ras2)
  Promoter: None
  Cloning method: Gateway Cloning
  Sequencing primers: 5′ M13pUC-fwd; 3′ M13-Rev
Terms and licenses: Academic/Nonprofit Terms; Industry Terms: Not Available to Industry
Depositor comments: Closed state: stop codon immediately follows insert
How to cite: pDONR223_KRAS_p.G12A was a gift from Jesse Boehm & William Hahn & David Root (Addgene plasmid # 81673 ; http://n2t.net/addgene:81673 ; RRID:Addgene_81673)
