>Addgene plasmid #81673 | pDONR223_KRAS_p.G12A | depositor partial sequence | sequence record 154992 | Insert sequence
ATGACTGAATATAAACTTGTGGTAGTTGGAGCTGCTGGCGTAGGCAAGAGTGCCTTGACGATACAGCTAA
TTCAGAATCATTTTGTGGACGAATATGATCCAACAATAGAGGATTCCTACAGGAAGCAAGTAGTAATTGA
TGGAGAAACCTGTCTCTTGGATATTCTCGACACAGCAGGTCAAGAGGAGTACAGTGCAATGAGGGACCAG
TACATGAGGACTGGGGAGGGCTTTCTTTGTGTATTTGCCATAAATAATACTAAATCATTTGAAGATATTC
ACCATTATAGAGAACAAATTAAAAGAGTTAAGGACTCTGAAGATGTACCTATGGTCCTAGTAGGAAATAA
ATGTGATTTGCCTTCTAGAACAGTAGACACAAAACAGGCTCAGGACTTAGCAAGAAGTTATGGAATTCCT
TTTATTGAAACATCAGCAAAGACAAGACAGGGTGTTGATGATGCCTTCTATACATTAGTTCGAGAAATTC
GAAAACATAAAGAAAAGATGAGCAAAGATGGTAAAAAGAAGAAAAAGAAGTCAAAGACAAAGTGTGTAAT
TATG
